>Addgene plasmid #198855 | pGL3-MTS-ND3-Q26-R19-G1397N-UGI-Puro | addgene full sequence | sequence record 391291 | Addgene NGS Result
ACGCGTTGACATTGATTATTGACTAGTTATTAATAGTAATCAATTACGGGGTCATTAGTTCATAGCCCAT
ATATGGAGTTCCGCGTTACATAACTTACGGTAAATGGCCCGCCTGGCTGACCGCCCAACGACCCCCGCCC
ATTGACGTCAATAATGACGTATGTTCCCATAGTAACGCCAATAGGGACTTTCCATTGACGTCAATGGGTG
GAGTATTTACGGTAAACTGCCCACTTGGCAGTACATCAAGTGTATCATATGCCAAGTACGCCCCCTATTG
ACGTCAATGACGGTAAATGGCCCGCCTGGCATTATGCCCAGTACATGACCTTATGGGACTTTCCTACTTG
GCAGTACATCTACGTATTAGTCATCGCTATTACCATGGTGATGCGGTTTTGGCAGTACATCAATGGGCGT
GGATAGCGGTTTGACTCACGGGGATTTCCAAGTCTCCACCCCATTGACGTCAATGGGAGTTTGTTTTGGC
ACCAAAATCAACGGGACTTTCCAAAATGTCGTAACAACTCCGCCCCATTGACGCAAATGGGCGGTAGGCG
TGTACGGTGGGAGGTCTATATAAGCAGAGCTCTCTGGCTAACTAGAGAACCCACTGCTTACTGGCTTATC
GAAATTAATACGACTCACTATAGGGAGACAAGCTGGCTAGACCATGTTGGGGTTTGTGGGTCGGGTGGCC
GCTGCTCCGGCCTCCGGGGCCTTGCGGAGACTCACCCCTTCAGCGTCGCTGCCCCCAGCTCAGCTCTTAC
TGCGGGCCGCTCCGACGGCGGTCCATCCTGTCAGGGACTATGCGGCGCAAACATCTGAGAGCGGCGGAGG
CGGGAGCCCCGGCGCGGCCGCTGACTACAAGGATGACGACGATAAAGGTAGCGTGGATCTACGCACGCTC
GGCTACAGCCAGCAGCAACAGGAGAAGATCAAACCGAAGGTTCGTTCGACAGTGGCGCAGCACCACGAGG
CACTGGTCGGCCATGGGTTTACACACGCGCACATCGTTGCGCTCAGCCAACACCCGGCAGCGTTAGGGAC
CGTCGCTGTCAAGTATCAGGACATGATCGCAGCGTTGCCAGAGGCGACACACGAAGCGATCGTTGGCGTC
GGCAAACAGTGGTCCGGCGCACGCGCTCTGGAGGCCTTGCTCACGGTGGCGGGAGAGTTGAGAGGTCCAC
CGTTACAGTTGGACACAGGCCAACTTCTCAAGATTGCAAAACGTGGCGGCGTGACCGCAGTGGAGGCAGT
GCATGCATGGCGCAATGCACTGACGGGTGCCCCCCTGAACCTGACCCCGGAGCAGGTGGTGGCCATCGCT
AGTAACAATGGTGGCAAACAGGCTCTTGAAACCGTACAGCGCCTACTGCCAGTTCTCTGTCAAGCCCACG
GTCTGACTCCGGAGCAAGTTGTAGCGATTGCTAGTCATGACGGTGGCAAACAGGCTCTTGAAACCGTCCA
ACGCCTTCTACCAGTTCTCTGTCAAGCCCACGGACTAACCCCAGCGCAGGTTGTAGCGATTGCTAGTAAT
GGGGGTGGCAAACAGGCTCTTGAGACTGTTCAGCGCCTTCTACCAGTTCTCTGTCAAGCCCACGGCCTGA
CGCCCGAGCAAGTTGTAGCGATTGCTAGTAATGGGGGTGGCAAACAGGCTCTTGAGACTGTTCAGCGCCT
TCTACCAGTTCTCTGTCAAGCCCACGGCCTGACGCCCGAGCAAGTGGTAGCGATTGCTAGTAATGGGGGT
GGCAAACAGGCTCTTGAGACTGTTCAGCGCCTTCTACCAGTTCTCTGTCAAGCCCACGGCCTGACGCCCG
AGCAAGTTGTAGCGATTGCTAGTAATGGGGGTGGCAAACAGGCTCTTGAGACTGTTCAGCGCCTTCTACC
AGTTCTCTGTCAAGCCCACGGCCTGACGCCCGAGCAAGTTGTAGCGATTGCTAGTAATGGGGGTGGCAAA
CAGGCTCTTGAGACTGTTCAGCGCCTTCTACCAGTTCTCTGTCAAGCCCACGGCCTGACGCCCGAGCAAG
TTGTAGCGATTGCTAGTCATGACGGTGGCAAACAGGCTCTTGAAACCGTCCAACGCCTTCTACCAGTTCT
CTGTCAAGCCCACGGACTAACCCCAGCGCAAGTTGTAGCAATTGCTAGTAACAATGGTGGCAAACAGGCT
CTTGAAACCGTACAGCGCCTACTGCCAGTTCTCTGTCAAGCCCACGGTCTGACTCCGGAGCAAGTTGTAG
CGATTGCTAGTAACAATGGTGGCAAACAGGCTCTTGAAACCGTACAGCGCCTACTGCCAGTTCTCTGTCA
AGCCCACGGTCTGACTCCGGAGCAAGTTGTAGCGATTGCTAGTAATATTGGTGGCAAACAGGCTCTTGAG
ACGGTTCAGCGCCTCCTTCCAGTTCTCTGTCAAGCCCACGGACTCACCCCAGATCAAGTTGTAGCGATTG
CTAGTAACAATGGTGGCAAACAGGCTCTTGAAACCGTACAGCGCCTACTGCCAGTTCTCTGTCAAGCCCA
CGGTCTGACTCCGGAGCAAGTTGTAGCGATAGCCAGTAATGGGGGTGGCAAACAGGCTCTTGAGACTGTT
CAGCGCCTTCTACCAGTTCTCTGTCAAGCCCACGGCCTGACGCCCGAGCAAGTTGTAGCGATTGCTAGTA
ATATTGGTGGCAAACAGGCTCTTGAGACGGTTCAGCGCCTCCTTCCAGTTCTCTGTCAAGCCCACGGACT
CACCCCAGATCAAGTTGTAGCGATTGCAAGTAATGGGGGTGGCAAACAGGCTCTTGAGACTGTTCAGCGC
CTTCTACCAGTTCTCTGTCAAGCCCACGGCCTGACGCCCGAGCAAGTTGTAGCGATTGCTAGTAATATTG
GTGGCAAACAGGCTCTTGAGACGGTTCAGCGCCTCCTTCCAGTTCTCTGTCAAGCCCACGGACTCACCCC
AGATCAAGTTGTAGCGATTGCTTCCAATATTGGTGGCAAACAGGCTCTTGAGACGGTTCAGCGCCTCCTT
CCAGTTCTCTGTCAAGCCCACGGACTCACCCCAGATCAAGTTGTAGCGATTGCTAGTAACAATGGTGGCA
AACAGGCTCTTGAAACCGTACAGCGCCTACTGCCAGTTCTCTGTCAAGCCCACGGTCTGACTCCGGAGCA
AGTTGTAGCGATTGCCTCTAATGGGGGCGGCAGGCCGGCGCTGGAGAGCATTGTTGCCCAGTTATCTCGC
CCTGATCCGGCGTTGGCCGCGTTGACCAACGACCACCTCGTCGCCTTGGCCTGCCTCGGCGGACGTCCTG
CGCTGGATGCAGTGAAAAAGGGATTGGGAGGCTCCGGCTCCTACGCCCTGGGCCCATATCAGATCTCTGC
CCCACAGCTGCCAGCATACAACGGACAGACCGTGGGCACATTCTACTATGTGAATGACGCCGGCGGCCTG
GAGTCTAAGGTGTTTAGCTCCGGCGGCCCAACCCCCTACCCTAACTATGCCAATGCAGGACACGTGGAGG
GACAGAGCGCCCTGTTCATGCGGGATAACGGCATCTCCGAGGGCCTGGTGTTCCACAACAATCCCGAGGG
CACCTGCGGCTTTTGCGTGAACATGACCGAGACACTGCTGCCCGAGAATGCCAAGATGACAGTGGTGCCA
CCTGAGGGATCTGGAGGCAGCACCAACCTGTCTGACATCATCGAGAAGGAGACAGGCAAGCAGCTGGTCA
TCCAGGAGAGCATCCTGATGCTGCCCGAAGAAGTCGAAGAAGTGATCGGAAACAAGCCTGAGAGCGATAT
CCTGGTCCATACCGCCTACGACGAGAGTACCGACGAAAATGTGATGCTGCTGACATCCGACGCCCCAGAG
TATAAGCCCTGGGCTCTGGTCATCCAGGATTCCAACGGAGAGAACAAAATCAAAATGCTGTAATCTAGAG
GGCCCGTTTAAACCCGCTGATCAGCCTCGACTGTGCCTTCTAGTTGCCAGCCATCTGTTGTTTGCCCCTC
CCCCGTGCCTTCCTTGACCCTGGAAGGTGCCACTCCCACTGTCCTTTCCTAATAAAATGAGGAAATTGCA
TCGCATTGTCTGAGTAGGTGTCATTCTATTCTGGGGGGTGGGGTGGGGCAGGACAGCAAGGGGGAGGATT
GGGAAGACAATAGCAGGCATGCTGGGGATGCGGTGGGCTCTATGGCTCGAGGGGGTTGGGGTTGCGCCTT
TTCCAAGGCAGCCCTGGGTTTGCGCAGGGACGCGGCTGCTCTGGGCGTGGTTCCGGGAAACGCAGCGGCG
CCGACCCTGGGACTCGCACATTCTTCACGTCCGTTCGCAGCGTCACCCGGATCTTCGCCGCTACCCTTGT
GGGCCCCCCGGCGACGCTTCCTGCTCCGCCCCTAAGTCGGGAAGGTTCCTTGCGGTTCGCGGCGTGCCGG
ACGTGACAAACGGAAGCCGCACGTCTCACTAGTACCCTCGCAGACGGACAGCGCCAGGGAGCAATGGCAG
CGCGCCGACCGCGATGGGCTGTGGCCAATAGCGGCTGCTCAGCAGGGCGCGCCGAGAGCAGCGGCCGGGA
AGGGGCGGTGCGGGAGGCGGGGTGTGGGGCGGTAGTGTGGGCCCTGTTCCTGCCCGCGCGGTGTTCCGCA
TTCTGCAAGCCTCCGGAGCGCACGTCGGCAGTCGGCTCCCTCGTTGACCGAATCACCGACCTCTCTCCCC
AGGGGGATCCACCGGAGCTTACCATGACCGAGTACAAGCCCACGGTGCGCCTCGCCACCCGCGACGACGT
CCCCAGGGCCGTACGCACCCTCGCCGCCGCGTTCGCCGACTACCCCGCCACGCGCCACACCGTCGATCCG
GACCGCCACATCGAGCGGGTCACCGAGCTGCAAGAACTCTTCCTCACGCGCGTCGGGCTCGACATCGGCA
AGGTGTGGGTCGCGGACGACGGCGCCGCGGTGGCGGTCTGGACCACGCCGGAGAGCGTCGAAGCGGGGGC
GGTGTTCGCCGAGATCGGCCCGCGCATGGCCGAGTTGAGCGGTTCCCGGCTGGCCGCGCAGCAACAGATG
GAAGGCCTCCTGGCGCCGCACCGGCCCAAGGAGCCCGCGTGGTTCCTGGCCACCGTCGGCGTCTCGCCCG
ACCACCAGGGCAAGGGTCTGGGCAGCGCCGTCGTGCTCCCCGGAGTGGAGGCGGCCGAGCGCGCCGGGGT
GCCCGCCTTCCTGGAAACCTCCGCGCCCCGCAACCTCCCCTTCTACGAGCGGCTCGGCTTCACCGTCACC
GCCGACGTCGAGGTGCCCGAAGGACCGCGCACCTGGTGCATGACCCGCAAGCCCGGTGCCTGACGCCCGC
CCCACGACCCGCAGCGCCCGACCGAAAGGAGCGCACGACCCCATGCATCGGTACCTTTAAGACCAATGAC
TTACAAGGCAGCTGTAGATCTTAGCCACTTTCTAGAGTCGGGGCGGCCGGCCGCTTCGAGCAGACATGAT
AAGATACATTGATGAGTTTGGACAAACCACAACTAGAATGCAGTGAAAAAAATGCTTTATTTGTGAAATT
TGTGATGCTATTGCTTTATTTGTAACCATTATAAGCTGCAATAAACAAGTTAACAACAACAATTGCATTC
ATTTTATGTTTCAGGTTCAGGGGGAGGTGTGGGAGGTTTTTTAAAGCAAGTAAAACCTCTACAAATGTGG
TAAAATCGATAAGGATCCGTCGACCGATGCCCTTGAGAGCCTTCAACCCAGTCAGCTCCTTCCGGTGGGC
GCGGGGCATGACTATCGTCGCCGCACTTATGACTGTCTTCTTTATCATGCAACTCGTAGGACAGGTGCCG
GCAGCGCTCTTCCGCTTCCTCGCTCACTGACTCGCTGCGCTCGGTCGTTCGGCTGCGGCGAGCGGTATCA
GCTCACTCAAAGGCGGTAATACGGTTATCCACAGAATCAGGGGATAACGCAGGAAAGAACATGTGAGCAA
AAGGCCAGCAAAAGGCCAGGAACCGTAAAAAGGCCGCGTTGCTGGCGTTTTTCCATAGGCTCCGCCCCCC
TGACGAGCATCACAAAAATCGACGCTCAAGTCAGAGGTGGCGAAACCCGACAGGACTATAAAGATACCAG
GCGTTTCCCCCTGGAAGCTCCCTCGTGCGCTCTCCTGTTCCGACCCTGCCGCTTACCGGATACCTGTCCG
CCTTTCTCCCTTCGGGAAGCGTGGCGCTTTCTCATAGCTCACGCTGTAGGTATCTCAGTTCGGTGTAGGT
CGTTCGCTCCAAGCTGGGCTGTGTGCACGAACCCCCCGTTCAGCCCGACCGCTGCGCCTTATCCGGTAAC
TATCGTCTTGAGTCCAACCCGGTAAGACACGACTTATCGCCACTGGCAGCAGCCACTGGTAACAGGATTA
GCAGAGCGAGGTATGTAGGCGGTGCTACAGAGTTCTTGAAGTGGTGGCCTAACTACGGCTACACTAGAAG
AACAGTATTTGGTATCTGCGCTCTGCTGAAGCCAGTTACCTTCGGAAAAAGAGTTGGTAGCTCTTGATCC
GGCAAACAAACCACCGCTGGTAGCGGTGGTTTTTTTGTTTGCAAGCAGCAGATTACGCGCAGAAAAAAAG
GATCTCAAGAAGATCCTTTGATCTTTTCTACGGGGTCTGACGCTCAGTGGAACGAAAACTCACGTTAAGG
GATTTTGGTCATGAGATTATCAAAAAGGATCTTCACCTAGATCCTTTTAAATTAAAAATGAAGTTTTAAA
TCAATCTAAAGTATATATGAGTAAACTTGGTCTGACAGTTACCAATGCTTAATCAGTGAGGCACCTATCT
CAGCGATCTGTCTATTTCGTTCATCCATAGTTGCCTGACTCCCCGTCGTGTAGATAACTACGATACGGGA
GGGCTTACCATCTGGCCCCAGTGCTGCAATGATACCGCGGGACCCACGCTCACCGGCTCCAGATTTATCA
GCAATAAACCAGCCAGCCGGAAGGGCCGAGCGCAGAAGTGGTCCTGCAACTTTATCCGCCTCCATCCAGT
CTATTAATTGTTGCCGGGAAGCTAGAGTAAGTAGTTCGCCAGTTAATAGTTTGCGCAACGTTGTTGCCAT
TGCTACAGGCATCGTGGTGTCACGCTCGTCGTTTGGTATGGCTTCATTCAGCTCCGGTTCCCAACGATCA
AGGCGAGTTACATGATCCCCCATGTTGTGCAAAAAAGCGGTTAGCTCCTTCGGTCCTCCGATCGTTGTCA
GAAGTAAGTTGGCCGCAGTGTTATCACTCATGGTTATGGCAGCACTGCATAATTCTCTTACTGTCATGCC
ATCCGTAAGATGCTTTTCTGTGACTGGTGAGTACTCAACCAAGTCATTCTGAGAATAGTGTATGCGGCGA
CCGAGTTGCTCTTGCCCGGCGTCAATACGGGATAATACCGCGCCACATAGCAGAACTTTAAAAGTGCTCA
TCATTGGAAAACGTTCTTCGGGGCGAAAACTCTCAAGGATCTTACCGCTGTTGAGATCCAGTTCGATGTA
ACCCACTCGTGCACCCAACTGATCTTCAGCATCTTTTACTTTCACCAGCGTTTCTGGGTGAGCAAAAACA
GGAAGGCAAAATGCCGCAAAAAAGGGAATAAGGGCGACACGGAAATGTTGAATACTCATACTCTTCCTTT
TTCAATATTATTGAAGCATTTATCAGGGTTATTGTCTCATGAGCGGATACATATTTGAATGTATTTAGAA
AAATAAACAAATAGGGGTTCCGCGCACATTTCCCCGAAAAGTGCCACCTG
Features (pLannotate 1.2.2; 18 found; start..end, strand, type, name):
      8..387     +  enhancer       CMV enhancer: human cytomegalovirus immediate early enhancer
    388..591     +  promoter       CMV promoter: human cytomegalovirus (CMV) immediate early promoter
    587..620     +  LTR            5' LTR (truncated) (fragment): truncated 5' long terminal repeat (LTR) from HIV-1
    636..654     +  promoter       T7 promoter: promoter for bacteriophage T7 RNA polymerase
    698..1402    +  CDS            avrXa10 (fragment): AVX10_XANOO - Experimental evidence at protein level: Swiss-Prot protein existence level 1. Avirulence protein. Induces the hypersensitive response (HR)in rice plants carrying the resistance gene Xa10. Activity depends on the presence of the core repeat domains; replacement with repeat domains from other proteins (AvrBs3 of X.euvesicatoria (AC P14727) or AvrXa7 of this organism) does not elicit the HR. Probably acts as a transcription factor in its host plant (rice) to induce plant resistance or disease. From Xanthomonas oryzae pv. oryzae.
   3197..3316    +  CDS            avrBs3 (fragment): AVRB3_XANEU - Experimental evidence at protein level: Swiss-Prot protein existence level 1. Avirulence protein. Acts as a transcription factor in C.annuum plants. In susceptible plants lacking the Bs3 resistance gene induces expression of a number of genes, including genes homologous to a family of auxin-induced genes, alpha-expansin genes, pectate lyase, anthocyanidin glucoside rhamnosyl transferase and at least one transcription factor, UPA20. Their expression leads to plant hypertrophy in mesophyll cells, probably mainly mediated by UPA20 (PubMed:17962565). In resistant plants induces the h
   3317..3652    +  CDS            dddA (fragment): DDDA_BURC1 - Experimental evidence at protein level: Swiss-Prot protein existence level 1. Toxic component of a toxin-immunity protein module, which functions as a cellular contact-dependent growth inhibition (CDI) system. CDI modules allow bacteria to communicate with and inhibit the growth of closely related neighboring bacteria in a contact-dependent fashion. Bacteria that have this module inhibit or kill bacteria without it, giving them a growth advantage. Probably specifically inhibited by cognate immunity protein DddI (Probable). The C-terminal 163 residue fragment has double-stranded DN
   3662..3910    +  CDS            UGI: UNGI_BPPB2 - Experimental evidence at protein level: Swiss-Prot protein existence level 1. This protein binds specifically and reversibly to the host uracil-DNA glycosylase, preventing removal of uracil residues from PBS2 DNA by the host uracil-excision repair system. From Bacillus phage PBS2 (Bacteriophage PBS2).
   3951..4175    +  polyA_signal   bGH poly(A) signal: bovine growth hormone polyadenylation signal
   4182..4692    +  promoter       hPGK promoter: human phosphoglycerate kinase 1 promoter
   4714..5313    +  CDS            PuroR (fragment): puromycin N-acetyltransferase; pac from Streptomyces; confers resistance to puromycin
   5356..5424    +  CDS            nef (fragment): NEF_HV1Z2 - Experimental evidence at protein level: Swiss-Prot protein existence level 1. Extracellular Nef protein targets CD4(+) T-lymphocytes for apoptosis by interacting with CXCR4 surface receptors. From Human immunodeficiency virus type 1 group M subtype D (isolate Z2/CDC-Z34) (HIV-1).
   5460..5581    -  polyA_signal   SV40 poly(A) signal: SV40 polyadenylation signal
   5604..5672    -  CDS            large T antigen (fragment): large T antigen from SV40 (simian virus 40)
   5688..5820    +  CDS            TcR (fragment): tetracycline efflux protein; tet; confers resistance to tetracycline
   6000..6588    -  rep_origin     ori: high-copy-number ColE1/pMB1/pBR322/pUC origin of replication
   6759..7619    -  CDS            AmpR: β-lactamase; bla; confers resistance to ampicillin, carbenicillin, and related antibiotics
   7620..7724    -  promoter       AmpR promoter: bla
