[The description below was written by a language model from this plasmid's Addgene catalogue record and pLannotate feature annotations shown in this document.]
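Description:
pGL3-MTS-ND3-Q26-R19-G1397N-UGI-Puro is a mammalian expression plasmid on a pGL3 backbone that encodes one half of a DddA-derived cytosine base editor (DdCBE) directed at the rat mitochondrial ND3 gene. It is maintained in E. coli as a high-copy plasmid through a ColE1/pUC-type origin and selected with ampicillin via the β-lactamase gene and its native promoter. A T7 promoter lies just upstream of the coding region. Short annotated fragments of HIV-1 LTR and nef, SV40 large T antigen and a tetracycline resistance gene appear to be non-functional remnants of earlier cloning.

The editor is expressed from the CMV enhancer and promoter and terminated by a bGH polyadenylation signal. The open reading frame begins, according to the plasmid name, with a mitochondrial targeting sequence (not separately annotated). It continues through TALE scaffold regions annotated as avrXa10 and avrBs3 fragments, which flank a largely unannotated stretch that presumably holds the custom RVD repeat array recognising the ND3 site. Fused downstream are a fragment of the DddA double-stranded DNA cytidine deaminase, named as the N-terminal half of the G1397 split, and a uracil glycosylase inhibitor (UGI) that protects the deaminated base from excision repair. The split half is inactive by itself, so the plasmid is intended to be paired with a partner TALE arm carrying the complementary DddA half.

A separate hPGK promoter drives puromycin N-acetyltransferase for selection of transfected cells. The stated purpose is to convert the Gln26 codon CAA of ND3 to a TAA stop codon in rat C6 cells, ablating the mitochondrially encoded protein. The depositor cautions that the repetitive RVD array may be poorly resolved by next-generation sequencing.
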