Addgene plasmid #198855: pGL3-MTS-ND3-Q26-R19-G1397N-UGI-Puro
Purpose: Employ DdCBE-mediated mtDNA editing to ablate mtProtein(ND3) by swapping Gln codon CAA with stop codon TAA in C6 cells
Depositing lab: Bin Shen. Depositing organization: Nanjing Medical University. Publication: A conditional knockout rat resource of mitochondrial protein-coding genes via a DdCBE-induced premature stop codon. Tan L, Qi X, Kong W, Jin J, Lu D, Zhang X, Wang Y, Wang S, Dong W, Shi X, Chen W, Wang J, Li K, Xie Y, Gao L, Guan F, Gao K, Li C, Wang C, Hu Z, Zhang L, Guo X, Shen B, Ma Y. Sci Adv. 2023 Apr 14;9(15):eadf2695. doi: 10.1126/sciadv.adf2695. Epub 2023 Apr 14. PubMed 37058569.
Backbone
  Vector backbone: pGL3
  Vector type: Mammalian Expression
Growth in bacteria
  Bacterial resistance: Ampicillin, 100 μg/mL
  Growth temperature: 37°C
  Growth strain: DH5alpha
  Copy number: High Copy
Gene/Insert
  Gene/Insert name: ND3-Q26-R19 TALEN
  Species: R. norvegicus (rat)
  Cloning method: Gibson Cloning
Terms and licenses: Academic/Nonprofit Terms; Industry Terms: Not Available to Industry
Depositor comments: These plasmids may not be suitable for sequencing with NGS, because they contain RVD array. In our lab, we perform Sanger sequencing using the following primers: RVD seq Fwd TGACCGCAGTGGAGGCAGTG; RVD seq Rev TTCACTGCATCCAGCGCAGG
How to cite: pGL3-MTS-ND3-Q26-R19-G1397N-UGI-Puro was a gift from Bin Shen (Addgene plasmid # 198855 ; http://n2t.net/addgene:198855 ; RRID:Addgene_198855)
